>Addgene plasmid #129864 | pRDAX-361 C-Tag Venus210[1] L10 {Esp3I(2x)} EBPF2 | depositor full sequence | sequence record 249242 | Full Sequence
GCCTGCCTCCAGGCCTCAATATTGGCCATTAGCCATATTATTCATTGGTTATATAGCATAAATCAATATT
GGCTATTGGCCATTGCATACGTTGTATCTATATCATAATATGTACATTTATATTGGCTCATGTCCAATAT
GACCGCCATGTTGGCATTGATTATTGACTAGTTATTAATAGTAATCAATTACGGGGTCATTAGTTCATAG
CCCATATATGGAGTTCCGCGTTACATAACTTACGGTAAATGGCCCGCCTGGCTGACCGCCCAACGACCCC
CGCCCATTGACGTCAATAATGACGTATGTTCCCATAGTAACGCCAATAGGGACTTTCCATTGACGTCAAT
GGGTGGAGTATTTACGGTAAACTGCCCACTTGGCAGTACATCAAGTGTATCATATGCCAAGTCCGCCCCC
TATTGACGTCAATGACGGTAAATGGCCCGCCTGGCATTATGCCCAGTACATGACCTTACGGGACTTTCCT
ACTTGGCAGTACATCTACGTATTAGTCATCGCTATTACCATGGTGATGCGGTTTTGGCAGTACACCAATG
GGCGTGGATAGCGGTTTGACTCACGGGGATTTCCAAGTCTCCACCCCATTGACGTCAATGGGAGTTTGTT
TTGGCACCAAAATCAACGGGACTTTCCAAAATGTCGTAATAACCCCGCCCCGTTGACGCAAATGGGCGGT
AGGCGTGTACGGTGGGAGGTCTATATAAGCAGAGCTCGTTTAGTGAACCGTCAGATCACTAGAAGCTTTA
TTGCGGTAGTTTATCACAGTTAAATTGCTAACGCAGTCAGTGCTTCTGACACAACAGTCTCGAACTTAAG
CTGCAGAAGTTGGTCGTGAGGCACTGGGCAGGTAAGTATCAAGGTTACAAGACAGGTTTAAGGAGACCAA
TAGAAACTGGGCTTGTCGAGACAGAGAAGACTCTTGCGTTTCTGATAGGCACCTATTGGTCTTACTGACA
TCCACTTTGCCTTTCTCTCCACAGGTGTCCACTCCCAGGCCACCCGAGACGCCGAGGCACGCCGTCTCCG
GGAGCTCTGCCAGCGGTGGCAGCACCAGTGTGTCAAAGGGAGAAGAGTTGTTTACCGGTGTTGTTCCCAT
ACTGGTGGAACTGGATGGTGACGTCAATGGACACAAGTTTAGCGTTTCTGGCGAAGGAGAAGGCGATGCT
ACCTATGGCAAACTGACCCTCAAACTGATCTGTACGACTGGAAAGTTGCCTGTACCTTGGCCAACACTGG
TCACAACCTTGGGCTATGGGCTGCAATGCTTTGCCCGTTATCCTGATCACATGAAGCAACATGACTTCTT
TAAGTCTGCTATGCCAGAGGGATATGTGCAGGAACGGACTATCTTCTTCAAGGACGACGGCAACTACAAG
ACGAGAGCTGAGGTGAAATTTGAGGGTGACACACTGGTGAATCGCATAGAGCTGAAAGGCATCGACTTCA
AAGAAGATGGGAATATTCTCGGGCATAAACTCGAGTACAACTACAATTCCCACAACGTGTACATCACTGC
CGATAAGCAGAAGAATGGGATTAAGGCGAACTTCAAGATCCGACACAACATCGAGGATGGTGGGGTCCAG
CTTGCCGACCATTATCAGCAGAACACACCCATTGGGGATGGACCAGTCCTGTTGCCGGATAACCACTACC
TCAGTTACCAGAGCAAACTGTCCAAATAAGAATTCAGATCCGCCCCTCTCCCTCCCCCCCCCCTAACGTT
ACTGGCCGAAGCCGCTTGGAATAAGGCCGGTGTGCGTTTGTCTATATGTTATTTTCCACCATATTGCCGT
CTTTTGGCAATGTGAGGGCCCGGAAACCTGGCCCTGTCTTCTTGACGAGCATTCCTAGGGGTCTTTCCCC
TCTCGCCAAAGGAATGCAAGGTCTGTTGAATGTCGTGAAGGAAGCAGTTCCTCTGGTAGCTTCTTGAAGA
CAAACAACGTCTGTAGCGACCCTTTGCAGGCAGCGGAACCCCCCACCTGGCGACAGGTGCCTCTGCGGCC
AAAAGCCACGTGTATAAGATACACCTGCAAAGGCGGCACAACCCCAGTGCCACGTTGTGAGTTGGATAGT
TGTGGAAAGAGTCAAATGGCTCTCCTCAAGCGTATTCAACAAGGGGCTGAAGGATGCCCAGAAGGTACCC
CATTGTATGGGATCTGATCTGGGGCCTCGGTACACATGCTTTACATGTGTTTAGTCGAGGTTAAAAAAAC
GTCTAGGCCCCCCGAACCACGGGGACGTGGTTTTCCTTTGAAAAACACGATGATAATATGGCCACAACCA
TGGTGAGCAAGGGCGAGGAGCTGTTCACCGGGGTGGTGCCCATCCTGGTCGAGCTGGACGGCGACGTAAA
CGGCCACAAGTTCAGCGTGAGGGGCGAGGGCGAGGGCGATGCCACCAACGGCAAGCTGACCCTGAAGTTC
ATCTGCACCACCGGCAAGCTGCCCGTGCCCTGGCCCACCCTCGTGACCACCCTGAGCCACGGCGTGCAGT
GCTTCGCCCGCTACCCCGACCACATGAAGCAGCACGACTTCTTCAAGTCCGCCATGCCCGAAGGCTACGT
CCAGGAGCGCACCATCTTCTTCAAGGACGACGGCACCTACAAGACCCGCGCCGAGGTGAAGTTCGAGGGC
GACACCCTGGTGAACCGCATCGAGCTGAAGGGCGTCGACTTCAAGGAGGACGGCAACATCCTGGGGCACA
AGCTGGAGTACAACTTCAACAGCCACAACATCTATATCATGGCCGTCAAGCAGAAGAACGGCATCAAGGT
GAACTTCAAGATCCGCCACAACGTGGAGGACGGCAGCGTGCAGCTCGCCGACCACTACCAGCAGAACACC
CCCATCGGCGACGGCCCCGTGCTGCTGCCCGACAGCCACTACCTGAGCACCCAGTCCGTGCTGAGCAAAG
ACCCCAACGAGAAGCGCGATCACATGGTCCTGCTGGAGTTCCGCACCGCCGCCGGGATCACTCTCGGCAT
GGACGAGCTGTACAAGTAAACCGGTGCTCGAGGTACCGATGAATAGCTAAGGTCGAGGCCGCAGGTAAGT
ATCAAGGTTACAAGACAGGTTTAAGGAGACCAATAGAAACTGGGCTTGTCGAGACAGAGAAGACTCTTGC
GTTTCTGATAGGCACCTATTGGTCTTACTGACATCCACTTTGCCTTTCTCTCCACAGGTGTCGACAATCA
ACCTCTGGATTACAAAATTTGTGAAAGATTGACTGGTATTCTTAACTATGTTGCTCCTTTTACGCTATGT
GGATACGCTGCTTTAATGCCTTTGTATCATGCTATTGCTTCCCGTATGGCTTTCATTTTCTCCTCCTTGT
ATAAATCCTGGTTGCTGTCTCTTTATGAGGAGTTGTGGCCCGTTGTCAGGCAACGTGGCGTGGTGTGCAC
TGTGTTTGCTGACGCAACCCCCACTGGTTGGGGCATTGCCACCACCTGTCAGCTCCTTTCCGGGACTTTC
GCTTTCCCCCTCCCTATTGCCACGGCGGAACTCATCGCCGCCTGCCTTGCCCGCTGCTGGACAGGGGCTC
GGCTGTTGGGCACTGACAATTCCGTGGTGTTGTCGGGGAAGCTGACGTCCTTTCCATGGCTGCTCGCCTG
TGTTGCCACCTGGATTCTGCGCGGGACGTCCTTCTGCTACGTCCCTTCGGCCCTCAATCCAGCGGACCTT
CCTTCCCGCGGCCTGCTGCCGGCTCTGCGGCCTCTTCCGCGTCTTCGCCTTCGCCCTCAGACGAGTCGGA
TCTCCCTTTGGGCCGCCTCCCCGCCTGGAATTCGAGCTCGGTACGATCAGCCTCGACTGTGCCTTCTAGT
TGCCAGCCATCTGTTGTTTGCCCCTCCCCCGTGCCTTCCTTGACCCTGGAAGGTGCCACTCCCACTGTCC
TTTCCTAATAAAATGAGGAAATTGCATCGCATTGTCTGAGTAGGTGTCATTCTATTCTGGGGGGTGGGGT
GGGGCAGGACAGCAAGGGGGAGGATTGGGAAGACAATAGCCCAGCTTTTGTTCCCTTTAGTGAGGGTTAA
TTGCGCGCTTGGCGTAATCATGGTCATAGCTGTTTCCTGTGTGAAATTGTTATCCGCTAATTCACTCCTC
AGGTGCAGGCTGCCTATCAGAAGGTGGTGGCTGGTGTGGCCAATGCCCTGGCTCACAAATACCACTGAGA
TCTTTTTCCCTCTGCCAAAAATTATGGGGACATCATGAAGCCCCTTGAGCATCTGACTTCTGGCTAATAA
AGGAAATTTATTTTCATTGCAATAGTGTGTTGGAATTTTTTGTGTCTCTCACTCGGAAGGACATATGGGA
GGGCAAATCATTTAAAACATCAGAATGAGTATTTGGTTTAGAGTTTGGCAACATATGCCCATATGCTGGC
TGCCATGAACAAAGGTTGGCTATAAAGAGGTCATCAGTATATGAAACAGCCCCCTGCTGTCCATTCCTTA
TTCCATAGAAAAGCCTTGACTTGAGGTTAGATTTTTTTTATATTTTGTTTTGTGTTATTTTTTTCTTTAA
CATCCCTAAAATTTTCCTTACATGTTTTACTAGCCAGATTTTTCCTCCTCTCCTGACTACTCCCAGTCAT
AGCTGTCCCTCTTCTCTTATGGAGATCGGCCGGCCGCCGGCGTCGACGCGCGCGGCCGCGGCGCGCCGTT
GCTGGCGTTTTTCCATAGGCTCCGCCCCCCTGACGAGCATCACAAAAATCGACGCTCAAGTCAGAGGTGG
CGAAACCCGACAGGACTATAAAGATACCAGGCGTTTCCCCCTGGAAGCTCCCTCGTGCGCTCTCCTGTTC
CGACCCTGCCGCTTACCGGATACCTGTCCGCCTTTCTCCCTTCGGGAAGCGTGGCGCTTTCTCATAGCTC
ACGCTGTAGGTATCTCAGTTCGGTGTAGGTCGTTCGCTCCAAGCTGGGCTGTGTGCACGAACCCCCCGTT
CAGCCCGACCGCTGCGCCTTATCCGGTAACTATCGTCTTGAGTCCAACCCGGTAAGACACGACTTATCGC
CACTGGCAGCAGCCACTGGTAACAGGATTAGCAGAGCGAGGTATGTAGGCGGTGCTACAGAGTTCTTGAA
GTGGTGGCCTAACTACGGCTACACTAGAAGAACAGTATTTGGTATCTGCGCTCTGCTGAAGCCAGTTACC
TTCGGAAAAAGAGTTGGTAGCTCTTGATCCGGCAAACAAACCACCGCTGGTAGCGGTGGTTTTTTTGTTT
GCAAGCAGCAGATTACGCGCAGAAAAAAAGGATCTCAAGAAGATCCTTTGATCTTTTCTACGGGGTCTGA
CGCTCAGTGGAACGAAAACTCACGTTAAGGGATTTTGGTCATGAGATTATCAAAAAGGATCTTCACCTAG
ATCCTTTTAAATTAAAAATGAAGTTTTAAATCAATCTAAAGTATATATGAGTAAACTTGGTCTGACAGTT
ACCAATGCTTAATCAGTGAGGCACCTATCTCAGCGATCTGTCTATTTCGTTCATCCATAGTTGCCTGACT
CCCCGTCGTGTAGATAACTACGATACGGGAGGGCTTACCATCTGGCCCCAGTGCTGCAATGATACCGCGA
GACCCACGCTCACCGGCTCCAGATTTATCAGCAATAAACCAGCCAGCCGGAAGGGCCGAGCGCAGAAGTG
GTCCTGCAACTTTATCCGCCTCCATCCAGTCTATTAATTGTTGCCGGGAAGCTAGAGTAAGTAGTTCGCC
AGTTAATAGTTTGCGCAACGTTGTTGCCATTGCTACAGGCATCGTGGTGTCACGCTCGTCGTTTGGTATG
GCTTCATTCAGCTCCGGTTCCCAACGATCAAGGCGAGTTACATGATCCCCCATGTTGTGCAAAAAAGCGG
TTAGCTCCTTCGGTCCTCCGATCGTTGTCAGAAGTAAGTTGGCCGCAGTGTTATCACTCATGGTTATGGC
AGCACTGCATAATTCTCTTACTGTCATGCCATCCGTAAGATGCTTTTCTGTGACTGGTGAGTACTCAACC
AAGTCATTCTGAGAATAGTGTATGCGGCGACCGAGTTGCTCTTGCCCGGCGTCAATACGGGATAATACCG
CGCCACATAGCAGAACTTTAAAAGTGCTCATCATTGGAAAACGTTCTTCGGGGCGAAAACTCTCAAGGAT
CTTACCGCTGTTGAGATCCAGTTCGATGTAACCCACTCGTGCACCCAACTGATCTTCAGCATCTTTTACT
TTCACCAGCGTTTCTGGGTGAGCAAAAACAGGAAGGCAAAATGCCGCAAAAAAGGGAATAAGGGCGACAC
GGAAATGTTGAATACTCATACTCTTCCTTTTTCAATATTATTGAAGCATTTATCAGGGTTATTGTCTCAT
GAGCGGATACATATTTGAATGTATTTAGAAAAATAAACAAATAGGGGTTCCGCGCACATTTCCCCGAAAA
GTGCCACCTGACGTCTAAGAAACCATTATTATCATGACATTAACCTATAAAAATAGGCGTATCACGAGGC
CCTTTCGTCTACGCGCGCGCCGGCGGCGCGCCGTCGACGGCCGGCCGCGGCCGC
Features (pLannotate 1.2.2; 16 found; start..end, strand, type, name):
    155..532     +  enhancer       CMV enhancer: human cytomegalovirus immediate early enhancer
    534..733     +  promoter       CMV promoter: human cytomegalovirus (CMV) immediate early promoter
    872..1004    +  intron         chimeric intron: chimera between introns from human β-globin and immunoglobulin heavy chain genes
   1080..1706    +  CDS            mVenus (fragment): mVenus is a basic (constitutively fluorescent) yellow fluorescent protein published in 2006, derived from Aequorea victoria. It is reported to be a rapidly-maturing monomer with moderate acid sensitivity.
   1723..2309    +  misc_feature   IRES2: internal ribosome entry site (IRES) of the encephalomyocarditis virus (EMCV)
   2310..3029    +  CDS            EBFP2: enhanced blue variant of GFP (Ai et al., 2007) mammalian codon-optimized
   3075..3207    +  intron         chimeric intron: chimera between introns from human β-globin and immunoglobulin heavy chain genes
   3216..3804    +  misc_feature   WPRE: woodchuck hepatitis virus posttranscriptional regulatory element
   3808..3824    +  misc_feature   MCS (fragment): pUC18/19 multiple cloning site
   3837..3948    +  polyA_signal   bGH poly(A) signal: bovine growth hormone polyadenylation signal
   4044..4062    -  promoter       T3 promoter: promoter for bacteriophage T3 RNA polymerase
   4121..4195    +  CDS            HBB (fragment): HBB_PONPY - Experimental evidence at transcript level: Swiss-Prot protein existence level 2. Involved in oxygen transport from the lung to the various peripheral tissues. From Pongo pygmaeus (Bornean orangutan).
   4266..4321    +  polyA_signal   β-globin poly(A) signal: rabbit β-globin polyadenylation signal (Gil and Proudfoot, 1987)
   4700..5288    -  rep_origin     ori: high-copy-number ColE1/pMB1/pBR322/pUC origin of replication
   5459..6319    -  CDS            AmpR: β-lactamase; bla; confers resistance to ampicillin, carbenicillin, and related antibiotics
   6320..6424    -  promoter       AmpR promoter: bla
