[The description below was written by a language model from this plasmid's Addgene catalogue record and pLannotate feature annotations shown in this document.]
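Description:
pRDAX-361 C-Tag Venus210[1] L10 {Esp3I(2x)} EBPF2 is a custom-built mammalian expression plasmid of about 6.6 kb, designed as a recipient vector for protein–protein interaction assays based on bimolecular or trimolecular fluorescence complementation (BiFC/TriFC). It is propagated in E. coli as a high-copy plasmid through a ColE1/pUC-type origin and selected with ampicillin via the β-lactamase gene and its native promoter. No mammalian selection marker is annotated, so the design fits transient transfection.

The expression unit is driven by the CMV immediate early enhancer and promoter, followed by a chimeric β-globin/immunoglobulin intron that promotes efficient processing of the transcript. Downstream lies a partial mVenus coding sequence, annotated as a fragment. Together with the name, this suggests the N-terminal portion of Venus split near residue 210, which is non-fluorescent by itself and regains fluorescence only when brought close to its complementary fragment. The name also points to an L10 linker and a pair of Esp3I (type IIS) sites for seamless insertion of a gene of interest in a "C-Tag" configuration. These elements are not annotated in the feature table, and the record does not state their exact position relative to the Venus fragment.

An EMCV IRES2 then directs translation of EBFP2 from the same transcript, giving a blue reporter that marks transfected cells and can normalise the complementation signal. A second chimeric intron, a WPRE and the bGH polyadenylation signal complete the cassette, with a β-globin remnant and the rabbit β-globin poly(A) signal further downstream. The catalogue lists the insert species as mouse, although Venus derives from Aequorea victoria GFP.
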