Addgene plasmid #129864: pRDAX-361 C-Tag Venus210[1] L10 {Esp3I(2x)} EBPF2
Purpose: PPI (BiFC/TriFC) assay vector
Depositing lab: Gary Lewin. Depositing organization: Max-Delbrueck-Centrum fuer Molekulare Medizin (MDC).
Backbone
  Vector backbone: custom built
  Vector type: Mammalian Expression
Growth in bacteria
  Bacterial resistance: Ampicillin, 100 μg/mL
  Growth temperature: 37°C
  Growth strain: DH5alpha
  Copy number: High Copy
Gene/Insert
  Gene/Insert name: Venus
  Species: M. musculus (mouse)
  Cloning method: Restriction Enzyme; 5′ cloning site unknown (unknown if destroyed); 3′ cloning site unknown (unknown if destroyed)
Terms and licenses: Academic/Nonprofit Terms; Industry Terms: Not Available to Industry
How to cite: pRDAX-361 C-Tag Venus210[1] L10 {Esp3I(2x)} EBPF2 was a gift from Gary Lewin (Addgene plasmid # 129864 ; http://n2t.net/addgene:129864 ; RRID:Addgene_129864)
